Addgene plasmid #32669: pENTR-L5-Kir2.1-mCherry-L2
Depositing lab: Matthew Nolan. Depositing organization: University of Edinburgh. Publication: A Molecular Toolbox for Rapid Generation of Viral Vectors to Up- or Down-Regulate Neuronal Gene Expression in vivo. White MD, Milne RV, Nolan MF. Front Mol Neurosci. 2011;4:8. Epub 2011 Jul 4. 10.3389/fnmol.2011.00008 PubMed 21772812.
Backbone
  Vector backbone: pDONR221 P5-P2
  Backbone manufacturer: Invitrogen
  Vector type: Gateway cloning vector
Growth in bacteria
  Bacterial resistance: Kanamycin, 50 μg/mL
  Growth temperature: 30°C
  Growth strain: Stbl2
  Copy number: High Copy
Gene/Insert
  Gene/Insert name: Kir2.1-mCherry
  Species: M. musculus (mouse)
  Entrez Gene: Kcnj2 (a.k.a. IRK1, Kcnf1, Kir2.1)
  Cloning method: Gateway Cloning
  Sequencing primers: 5′ M13 Forward
Terms and licenses: Academic/Nonprofit Terms; Industry Terms: Not Available to Industry
How to cite: pENTR-L5-Kir2.1-mCherry-L2 was a gift from Matthew Nolan (Addgene plasmid # 32669 ; http://n2t.net/addgene:32669 ; RRID:Addgene_32669)
