[The description below was written by a language model from this plasmid's Addgene catalogue record and pLannotate feature annotations shown in this document.]
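Description:
pENTR-L5-Kir2.1-mCherry-L2 is a Gateway entry clone built by recombining a Kir2.1-mCherry cassette into the Invitrogen donor vector pDONR221 P5-P2. It is a small (about 4.5 kb), high-copy bacterial plasmid that replicates from a ColE1/pUC-type origin and is selected with kanamycin through an aminoglycoside phosphotransferase gene (NeoR/KanR) driven by the AmpR (bla) promoter. The feature table also picks up short fragments of an M13 origin, lacZα, lacI and an RSF origin, which appear to be backbone remnants rather than functional elements.

The payload is the mouse Kcnj2 coding sequence, encoding the inward rectifier potassium channel Kir2.1, followed after a short gap by the monomeric red fluorescent protein mCherry on the same strand, consistent with a C-terminal fusion that lets channel expression be seen by fluorescence. The cassette is flanked by attL5 upstream and attL2 downstream. These mutant attL sites direct an LR Clonase reaction, and the L5/L2 pairing is the arrangement used in multi-fragment Gateway assembly, where this clone supplies the second of two elements, joined to a partner entry clone ending in a compatible att5 site and then to a destination vector. No eukaryotic promoter is annotated; the only promoter near the insert is a T7 promoter upstream of attL5, so expression in mammalian cells depends on a promoter supplied by recombination.

The associated publication describes a modular toolbox for rapidly generating viral vectors that raise or lower neuronal gene expression in vivo. This plasmid serves as the gene module for placing Kir2.1-mCherry into such vectors. Overexpressing this channel is generally used to reduce neuronal excitability.
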