Features (pLannotate 1.2.2; 12 found; start..end, strand, type, name):
      3..134     -  rep_origin     M13 ori (fragment): M13 bacteriophage origin of replication; arrow indicates direction of (+) strand synthesis
    155..311     -  CDS            lacZα (fragment): LacZα fragment of β-galactosidase; lacZ fragment
    320..338     +  promoter       T7 promoter: promoter for bacteriophage T7 RNA polymerase
    385..480     +  protein_bind   attL5: mutant version of attL; recombination site for the Gateway® LR reaction LR Clonase™
    486..1769    +  CDS            Kcnj2: KCNJ2_MOUSE - Also known as Irk1. Experimental evidence at protein level: Swiss-Prot protein existence level 1. Probably participates in establishing action potential waveform and excitability of neuronal and muscle tissues. Inward rectifier potassium channels are characterized by a greater tendency to allow potassium to flow into the cell rather than out of it. Their voltage dependence is regulated by the concentration of extracellular potassium; as external potassium is raised, the voltage range of the channel opening shifts to more positive voltages. The inward rectification is mainly due t
   1779..2486    +  CDS            mCherry: mCherry is a basic (constitutively fluorescent) red fluorescent protein published in 2004, derived from Discosoma sp.. It is reported to be a very rapidly-maturing monomer with low acid sensitivity.
   2500..2599    -  protein_bind   attL2: mutant version of attL; recombination site for the Gateway® LR reaction LR Clonase™
   2637..2684    -  CDS            lacI (fragment): lac repressor; lacI; The lac repressor binds to the lac operator to inhibit transcription in E. coli. This inhibition can be relieved by adding lactose or isopropyl-β-D-thiogalactopyranoside (IPTG).
   2721..2761    -  rep_origin     RSF ori (fragment): Plasmids containing the RSF 1030 origin of replication can be propagated in E. coli cells that contain additional plasmids with compatible origins.
   2839..3427    -  rep_origin     ori: high-copy-number ColE1/pMB1/pBR322/pUC origin of replication
   3601..4395    -  CDS            NeoR/KanR: aminoglycoside phosphotransferase confers resistance to neomycin, kanamycin, and G418 (Geneticin®)
   4396..4500    -  promoter       AmpR promoter: bla
>Addgene plasmid #32669 | pENTR-L5-Kir2.1-mCherry-L2 | depositor full sequence | sequence record 38084 | pENTR-L5-Kir2.1-mCherry-L2 sequence 4523 bps
CTAAATTGTAAGCGTTAATATTTTGTTAAAATTCGCGTTAAATTTTTGTTAAATCAGCTCATTTTTTAAC
CAATAGGCCGAAATCGGCAAAATCCCTTATAAATCAAAAGAATAGACCGAGATAGGGTTGAGTGGCCGCT
ACAGGGCGCTCCCATTCGCCATTCAGGCTGCGCAACTGTTGGGAAGGGCGTTTCGGTGCGGGCCTCTTCG
CTATTACGCCAGCTGGCGAAAGGGGGATGTGCTGCAAGGCGATTAAGTTGGGTAACGCCAGGGTTTTCCC
AGTCACGACGTTGTAAAACGACGGCCAGTGAGCGCGACGTAATACGACTCACTATAGGGCGAATTGAAGG
AAGGCCGTCAAGGCCTAGGCGCGCCTCGGGCCCCAAATAATGATTTTATTTTGACTGATAGTGACCTGTT
CGTTGCAACAAATTGATGAGCAATGCTTTTTTATAATGCCAACTTTGTATACAAAAGTTGCCGCCATGGG
CAGTGTGAGAACCAACCGCTACAGCATCGTCTCTTCGGAGGAAGATGGCATGAAGCTGGCCACTATGGCA
GTTGCCAATGGCTTTGGGAATGGCAAGAGTAAAGTCCATACCCGACAACAGTGCAGGAGCCGCTTTGTGA
AGAAAGATGGTCATTGCAATGTTCAGTTTATCAACGTGGGTGAGAAGGGACAGAGGTACCTGGCAGACAT
CTTTACTACCTGTGTCGACATCCGCTGGAGGTGGATGCTGGTTATCTTCTGTCTTGCCTTCGTGCTCTCC
TGGCTGTTCTTTGGCTGTGTGTTTTGGTTGATAGCCCTGCTCCATGGGGATCTAGATACTTCTAAAGTGA
GCAAAGCATGCGTGTCAGAGGTCAACAGCTTCACGGCTGCCTTCCTCTTCTCCATCGAGACCCAGACAAC
CATTGGCTATGGTTTCAGGTGTGTGACAGACGAGTGCCCAATTGCTGTCTTCATGGTGGTATTCCAGTCA
ATCGTAGGCTGCATCATTGACGCCTTCATCATTGGTGCAGTCATGGCGAAGATGGCAAAGCCAAAGAAGA
GAAATGAGACTCTTGTCTTCAGTCACAATGCTGTGATTGCCATGAGGGATGGCAAACTCTGCTTGATGTG
GAGAGTGGGTAACCTTCGAAAGAGCCACCTTGTGGAAGCTCATGTCCGGGCACAGCTTCTCAAATCTAGG
ATCACTTCAGAAGGGGAGTATATCCCTTTGGACCAGATAGACATCAATGTTGGTTTTGATAGTGGAATTG
ACCGCATATTTCTAGTGTCCCCCATCACTATCGTTCACGAAATAGATGAAGACAGCCCTTTATATGACTT
GAGTAAGCAGGACATTGACAATGCAGACTTTGAAATTGTTGTCATACTGGAAGGCATGGTGGAGGCGACT
GCCATGACAACTCAATGCCGGAGTTCGTATCTGGCCAATGAAATTCTCTGGGGTCACCGCTATGAGCCAG
TGCTCTTTGAAGAGAAACACTACTATAAAGTAGACTATTCAAGATTCCATAAGACTTATGAAGTACCTAA
CACCCCCCTTTGTAGTGCCAGAGACTTAGCAGAGAAGAAATACATCCTTTCAAATGCAAATTCATTTTGC
TATGAAAATGAAGTTGCCCTAACAAGCAAAGAGGAAGAGGAGGATAGTGAGAACGGAGTCCCAGAGAGCA
CAAGCACAGACTCACCTCCTGGCATAGATCTCCACAACCAGGCAAGCGTACCTCTAGAGCCCAGGCCCTT
AAGGCGAGAATCGGAGATAGGGCCGGCCATGGTGAGCAAGGGCGAGGAGGATAACATGGCCATCATCAAG
GAGTTCATGCGCTTCAAGGTGCACATGGAGGGCTCCGTGAACGGCCACGAGTTCGAGATCGAGGGCGAGG
GCGAGGGCCGCCCCTACGAGGGCACCCAGACCGCCAAGCTGAAGGTGACCAAGGGTGGCCCCCTGCCCTT
CGCCTGGGACATCCTGTCCCCTCAGTTCATGTACGGCTCCAAGGCCTACGTGAAGCACCCCGCCGACATC
CCCGACTACTTGAAGCTGTCCTTCCCCGAGGGCTTCAAGTGGGAGCGCGTGATGAACTTCGAGGACGGCG
GCGTGGTGACCGTGACCCAGGACTCCTCCCTGCAGGACGGCGAGTTCATCTACAAGGTGAAGCTGCGCGG
CACCAACTTCCCCTCCGACGGCCCCGTAATGCAGAAGAAGACCATGGGCTGGGAGGCCTCCTCCGAGCGG
ATGTACCCCGAGGACGGCGCCCTGAAGGGCGAGATCAAGCAGAGGCTGAAGCTGAAGGACGGCGGCCACT
ACGACGCTGAGGTCAAGACCACCTACAAGGCCAAGAAGCCCGTGCAGCTGCCCGGCGCCTACAACGTCAA
CATCAAGTTGGACATCACCTCCCACAACGAGGACTACACCATCGTGGAACAGTACGAACGCGCCGAGGGC
CGCCACTCCACCGGCGGCATGGACGAGCTGTACAAGTGAGACGCTGTCTACCCAGCTTTCTTGTACAAAG
TTGGCATTATAAGAAAGCATTGCTTATCAATTTGTTGCAACGAACAGGTCACTATCAGTCAAAATAAAAT
CATTATTTGCCATCCAGTTAATTAACTGGCCTCATGGGCCTTCCTTTCACTGCCCGCTTTCCAGTCGGGA
AACCTGTCGTGCCAGCTGCATTAACATGGTCATAGCTGTTTCCTTGCGTATTGGGCGCTCTCCGCTTCCT
CGCTCACTGACTCGCTGCGCTCGGTCGTTCGGGTAAAGCCTGGGGTGCCTAATGAGCAAAAGGCCAGCAA
AAGGCCAGGAACCGTAAAAAGGCCGCGTTGCTGGCGTTTTTCCATAGGCTCCGCCCCCCTGACGAGCATC
ACAAAAATCGACGCTCAAGTCAGAGGTGGCGAAACCCGACAGGACTATAAAGATACCAGGCGTTTCCCCC
TGGAAGCTCCCTCGTGCGCTCTCCTGTTCCGACCCTGCCGCTTACCGGATACCTGTCCGCCTTTCTCCCT
TCGGGAAGCGTGGCGCTTTCTCATAGCTCACGCTGTAGGTATCTCAGTTCGGTGTAGGTCGTTCGCTCCA
AGCTGGGCTGTGTGCACGAACCCCCCGTTCAGCCCGACCGCTGCGCCTTATCCGGTAACTATCGTCTTGA
GTCCAACCCGGTAAGACACGACTTATCGCCACTGGCAGCAGCCACTGGTAACAGGATTAGCAGAGCGAGG
TATGTAGGCGGTGCTACAGAGTTCTTGAAGTGGTGGCCTAACTACGGCTACACTAGAAGAACAGTATTTG
GTATCTGCGCTCTGCTGAAGCCAGTTACCTTCGGAAAAAGAGTTGGTAGCTCTTGATCCGGCAAACAAAC
CACCGCTGGTAGCGGTGGTTTTTTTGTTTGCAAGCAGCAGATTACGCGCAGAAAAAAAGGATCTCAAGAA
GATCCTTTGATCTTTTCTACGGGGTCTGACGCTCAGTGGAACGAAAACTCACGTTAAGGGATTTTGGTCA
TGAGATTATCAAAAAGGATCTTCACCTAGATCCTTTTAAATTAAAAATGAAGTTTTAAATCAATCTAAAG
TATATATGAGTAAACTTGGTCTGACAGTTATTAGAAAAATTCATCCAGCAGACGATAAAACGCAATACGC
TGGCTATCCGGTGCCGCAATGCCATACAGCACCAGAAAACGATCCGCCCATTCGCCGCCCAGTTCTTCCG
CAATATCACGGGTGGCCAGCGCAATATCCTGATAACGATCCGCCACGCCCAGACGGCCGCAATCAATAAA
GCCGCTAAAACGGCCATTTTCCACCATAATGTTCGGCAGGCACGCATCACCATGGGTCACCACCAGATCT
TCGCCATCCGGCATGCTCGCTTTCAGACGCGCAAACAGCTCTGCCGGTGCCAGGCCCTGATGTTCTTCAT
CCAGATCATCCTGATCCACCAGGCCCGCTTCCATACGGGTACGCGCACGTTCAATACGATGTTTCGCCTG
ATGATCAAACGGACAGGTCGCCGGGTCCAGGGTATGCAGACGACGCATGGCATCCGCCATAATGCTCACT
TTTTCTGCCGGCGCCAGATGGCTAGACAGCAGATCCTGACCCGGCACTTCGCCCAGCAGCAGCCAATCAC
GGCCCGCTTCGGTCACCACATCCAGCACCGCCGCACACGGAACACCGGTGGTGGCCAGCCAGCTCAGACG
CGCCGCTTCATCCTGCAGCTCGTTCAGCGCACCGCTCAGATCGGTTTTCACAAACAGCACCGGACGACCC
TGCGCGCTCAGACGAAACACCGCCGCATCAGAGCAGCCAATGGTCTGCTGCGCCCAATCATAGCCAAACA
GACGTTCCACCCACGCTGCCGGGCTACCCGCATGCAGGCCATCCTGTTCAATCATACTCTTCCTTTTTCA
ATATTATTGAAGCATTTATCAGGGTTATTGTCTCATGAGCGGATACATATTTGAATGTATTTAGAAAAAT
AAACAAATAGGGGTTCCGCGCACATTTCCCCGAAAAGTGCCAC
