>Addgene plasmid #32669 | pENTR-L5-Kir2.1-mCherry-L2 | addgene partial sequence | sequence record 38999 | M13rev
GGAAAGCGGGCAGTGAAAGGAAGGCCCATGAGGCCAGTTAATTAACTGGATGGCAAATAATGATTTTATT
TTGACTGATAGTGACCTGTTCGTTGCAACAAATTGATAAGCAATGCTTTCTTATAATGCCAACTTTGTAC
AAGAAAGCTGGGTAGACAGCGTCTCACTTGTACAGCTCGTCCATGCCGCCGGTGGAGTGGCGGCCCTCGG
CGCGTTCGTACTGTTCCACGATGGTGTAGTCCTCGTTGTGGGAGGTGATGTCCAACTTGATGTTGACGTT
GTAGGCGCCGGGCAGCTGCACGGGCTTCTTGGCCTTGTAGGTGGTCTTGACCTCAGCGTCGTAGTGGCCG
CCGTCCTTCAGCTTCAGCCTCTGCTTGATCTCGCCCTTCAGGGCGCCGTCCTCGGGGTACATCCGCTCGG
AGGAGGCCTCCCAGCCCATGGTCTTCTTCTGCATTACGGGGCCGTCGGAGGGGAAGTTGGTGCCGCGCAG
CTTCACCTTGTAGATGAACTCGCCGTCCTGCAGGGAGGAGTCCTGGGTCACGGTCACCACGCCGCCGTCC
TCGAAGTTCATCACGCGCTCCCACTTGAAGCCCTCGGGGAAGGACAGCTTCAAGTAGTCGGGGATGTCGG
CGGGGTGCTTCACGTAGGCCTTGGAGCCGTACATGAACTGAGGGGACAGGATGTCCCAGGCGAAGGGCAG
GGGGCCACCCTTGGTCACCTTCAGCTTGGCGGTCTGGGTGCCCTCGTAGGGGCGGCCCTCGCCCTCGCCC
TCGATCTCGAACTCGTGGCCGTTCACGGAGCCCTCCATGTGCACCTTGAAGCGCATGAACTCCTTGATGA
TGGCCATGTTATCCTCCTCGCCCTTGCTCACCATGG
