>Addgene plasmid #32669 | pENTR-L5-Kir2.1-mCherry-L2 | addgene partial sequence | sequence record 39000 | M13pUC-Fwd 5'-CCCAGTCACGACGTTGTAAAACG-3'
CGACTCACTATAGGGCGAATTGAAGGAAGGCCGTCAAGGCCTAGGCGCGCCTCGGGCCCCAAATAATGAT
TTTATTTTGACTGATAGTGACCTGTTCGTTGCAACAAATTGATGAGCAATGCTTTTTTATAATGCCAACT
TTGTATACAAAAGTTGCCGCCATGGGCAGTGTGAGAACCAACCGCTACAGCATCGTCTCTTCGGAGGAAG
ATGGCATGAAGCTGGCCACTATGGCAGTTGCCAATGGCTTTGGGAATGGCAAGAGTAAAGTCCATACCCG
ACAACAGTGCAGGAGCCGCTTTGTGAAGAAAGATGGTCATTGCAATGTTCAGTTTATCAACGTGGGTGAG
AAGGGACAGAGGTACCTGGCAGACATCTTTACTACCTGTGTCGACATCCGCTGGAGGTGGATGCTGGTTA
TCTTCTGTCTTGCCTTCGTGCTCTCCTGGCTGTTCTTTGGCTGTGTGTTTTGGTTGATAGCCCTGCTCCA
TGGGGATCTAGATACTTCTAAAGTGAGCAAAGCATGCGTGTCAGAGGTCAACAGCTTCACGGCTGCCTTC
CTCTTCTCCATCGAGACCCAGACAACCATTGGCTATGGTTTCAGGTGTGTGACAGACGAGTGCCCAATTG
CTGTCTTCATGGTGGTATTCC
